Addgene plasmid #195026: pENTR-Creb5(T59/T61D)(HA)
Purpose: Gateway vector containing HA-tagged Creb5 with T59/T61D mutation
Depositing lab: Andrew Lassar & Cheng-Hai Zhang. Depositing organization: Harvard Medical School. Publication: Creb5 establishes the competence for Prg4 expression in articular cartilage. Zhang CH, Gao Y, Jadhav U, Hung HH, Holton KM, Grodzinsky AJ, Shivdasani RA, Lassar AB. Commun Biol. 2021 Mar 12;4(1):332. doi: 10.1038/s42003-021-01857-0. PubMed 33712729.
Backbone
  Vector backbone: pENTR™/SD/DTOPO
  Backbone manufacturer: Life Technologies, Cat#: K2420-20
  Vector type: Gateway cloning
Growth in bacteria
  Bacterial resistance: Kanamycin, 50 μg/mL
  Growth temperature: 37°C
  Growth strain: DH5alpha
  Copy number: High Copy
Gene/Insert
  Gene/Insert name: HA-tagged Creb5 (full length, 508aa; with with T59/T61D mutation)
  Species: B. taurus (bovine)
  Insert size (bp): 1620
  Mutation: T59/T61D
  Entrez Gene: CREB5
  Tag / fusion protein: 3xHA (C terminal on insert)
  Cloning method: Gateway Cloning
  Sequencing primers: 5′ n/a
Terms and licenses: Academic/Nonprofit Terms; Industry Terms: Not Available to Industry
How to cite: pENTR-Creb5(T59/T61D)(HA) was a gift from Andrew Lassar & Cheng-Hai Zhang (Addgene plasmid # 195026 ; http://n2t.net/addgene:195026 ; RRID:Addgene_195026)
