[The description below was written by a language model from this plasmid's Addgene catalogue record and pLannotate feature annotations shown in this document.]
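Description:
pENTR-Creb5(T59/T61D)(HA) is a Gateway entry clone built on the commercial pENTR/SD/D-TOPO backbone, about 4.2 kb in total. It is maintained in E. coli as a high-copy plasmid through a ColE1/pUC-type origin and is selected with kanamycin via the aminoglycoside phosphotransferase (KanR) gene. Upstream of the cloning region sit the rrnB T1 and T2 transcription terminators, which insulate the insert from read-through transcription originating in the backbone. Short lacI and lacZα fragments picked up by the annotation appear to be backbone remnants rather than functional genes.

The payload is full-length bovine Creb5 (508 amino acids) carrying the T59/T61D substitutions and a C-terminal 3xHA epitope tag, with a recorded insert size of 1,620 bp. The automated annotation identifies the coding sequence by homology to human CREB5, a cAMP response element-binding transcriptional activator. The HA tag is not annotated separately, but the space between the end of the annotated CREB5 region and attL2 is consistent with it. Replacing threonines with aspartate is a common way of mimicking phosphorylation, although the record does not state the rationale. The insert is flanked by attL1 and attL2, and is preceded by the T7 gene 10 ribosome binding site supplied by the backbone. A T7 promoter lies beyond attL2 facing back toward the insert.

The entry clone has no eukaryotic promoter, so it serves as a shuttle. LR recombination transfers the tagged Creb5 mutant into attR-containing destination vectors chosen for expression. The associated publication concerns the role of Creb5 in enabling Prg4 expression in articular cartilage.
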