Features (pLannotate 1.2.2; 11 found; start..end, strand, type, name):
    523..615     +  CDS            lacI (fragment): lac repressor; lacI; The lac repressor binds to the lac operator to inhibit transcription in E. coli. This inhibition can be relieved by adding lactose or isopropyl-β-D-thiogalactopyranoside (IPTG).
    670..697     -  terminator     rrnB T2 terminator: transcription terminator T2 from the E. coli rrnB gene
    829..872     +  terminator     rrnB T1 terminator: Escherichia coli rrnB; transcription terminator T1 from the E. coli rrnB gene
    919..955     -  CDS            lacZα (fragment): LacZα fragment of β-galactosidase; lacZ fragment
    971..1070    +  protein_bind   attL1: mutant version of attL; recombination site for the Gateway® LR reaction LR Clonase™
   1082..1102    +  RBS            RBS: efficient ribosome binding site from bacteriophage T7 gene 10 (Olins and Rangwala, 1989)
   1112..2635    +  CDS            CREB5: CREB5_HUMAN - Also known as CREBPA. Experimental evidence at protein level: Swiss-Prot protein existence level 1. Binds to the cAMP response element and activates transcription. From Homo sapiens (Human).
   2748..2847    -  protein_bind   attL2: mutant version of attL; recombination site for the Gateway® LR reaction LR Clonase™
   2865..2883    -  promoter       T7 promoter: promoter for bacteriophage T7 RNA polymerase
   3017..3826    +  CDS            KanR: aminoglycoside phosphotransferase; aph(3')-Ia; confers resistance to kanamycin in bacteria or G418 (Geneticin®) in eukaryotes
   3973..340     +  rep_origin     ori (across the origin): high-copy-number ColE1/pMB1/pBR322/pUC origin of replication
>Addgene plasmid #195026 | pENTR-Creb5(T59/T61D)(HA) | addgene full sequence | sequence record 383807 | Addgene NGS Result
CGATAAGTCGTGTCTTACCGGGTTGGACTCAAGACGATAGTTACCGGATAAGGCGCAGCGGTCGGGCTGA
ACGGGGGGTTCGTGCACACAGCCCAGCTTGGAGCGAACGACCTACACCGAACTGAGATACCTACAGCGTG
AGCTATGAGAAAGCGCCACGCTTCCCGAAGGGAGAAAGGCGGACAGGTATCCGGTAAGCGGCAGGGTCGG
AACAGGAGAGCGCACGAGGGAGCTTCCAGGGGGAAACGCCTGGTATCTTTATAGTCCTGTCGGGTTTCGC
CACCTCTGACTTGAGCGTCGATTTTTGTGATGCTCGTCAGGGGGGCGGAGCCTATGGAAAAACGCCAGCA
ACGCGGCCTTTTTACGGTTCCTGGCCTTTTGCTGGCCTTTTGCTCACATGTTCTTTCCTGCGTTATCCCC
TGATTCTGTGGATAACCGTATTACCGCCTTTGAGTGAGCTGATACCGCTCGCCGCAGCCGAACGACCGAG
CGCAGCGAGTCAGTGAGCGAGGAAGCGGAAGAGCGCCCAATACGCAAACCGCCTCTCCCCGCGCGTTGGC
CGATTCATTAATGCAGCTGGCACGACAGGTTTCCCGACTGGAAAGCGGGCAGTGAGCGCAACGCAATTAA
TACGCGTACCGCTAGCCAGGAAGAGTTTGTAGAAACGCAAAAAGGCCATCCGTCAGGATGGCCTTCTGCT
TAGTTTGATGCCTGGCAGTTTATGGCGGGCGTCCTGCCCGCCACCCTCCGGGCCGTTGCTTCACAACGTT
CAAATCCGCTCCCGGCGGATTTGTCCTACTCAGGAGAGCGTTCACCGACAAACAACAGATAAAACGAAAG
GCCCAGTCTTCCGACTGAGCCTTTCGTTTTATTTGATGCCTGGCAGTTCCCTACTCTCGCGTTAACGCTA
GCATGGATGTTTTCCCAGTCACGACGTTGTAAAACGACGGCCAGTCTTAAGCTCGGGCCCCAAATAATGA
TTTTATTTTGACTGATAGTGACCTGTTCGTTGCAACAAATTGATGAGCAATGCTTTTTTATAATGCCAAC
TTTGTACAAAAAAGCAGGCTCCGCGGCCGCCTTGTTTAACTTTAAGAAGGAGCCCTTCACCATGATTTAT
GAGGAATCCAAGATGAATTTGGAGCAGGAGAGGCCGTTTGTCTGCAGTGCCCCAGGCTGCTCCCAGCGCT
TCCCAACAGAGGATCATCTGATGATTCATAGGCACAAGCATGAAATGACTTTGAAGTTTCCCTCAATAAA
AACAGACAATATGTTATCAGATCAAGATCCAGACCCAACGAGATTCCTGAAGAACTGCGAGGAGGTGGGG
CTCTTCAGTGAGTTGGACTGCTCCCTAGAGCATGAGTTCAGGAAGGCTCAGGAGGAAGAGAGCAGCAAGC
GGAATATCTCGATGCATAACCCCGTTGGTGGGGCCATGGCGGGGCCTGGAGCTCACCAGCTCGGCAGCGC
CCGGATGCCCAACCATGACACCAGCGTTGTGATTCAGCAAGCCATGCCGTCACCCCAGTCCAGCTCTGTC
ATCACGCAGGCCCCTTCCACCAACCGCCAGATCGGGCCTGTCCCAGGCTCTCTATCTTCTCTGCTCCATC
TTCACAACAGACAGAGACAGCCCATGCCAGCCTCCATGCCTGGGACCCTGCCCAACCCTACAATGCCGGG
CTCTTCTGCCGTCTTGATGCCAATGGAGAGACAAATGTCAGTGAACTCCAACCTCCTGGGAATGCAAGGT
CCAAATCTCAGCAACCCCTGTGCTTCTCCCCAAGTCCAGCCAATGCATTCAGAAGCTAAGATGAGGCTGA
AGGCTGCATTGACTCACCACCCTGCTGCCATGTCGAATGGGAATATGAACACCATGGGCCACATGATGGA
AATGATGGGCTCCCGGCAGGACCAGACGCCACACCATCACATGCACTCACACCCGCATCAGCACCAGACA
CTGCCGGCCCACCACCCCTACCCGCACCAGCACCAGCACCCAGCACACCACCCTCATCCTCAACCCCATC
ACCAGCAGAACCACCCACATCATCACTCCCACTCCCACCTTCATGCACACCCAGCACATCACCAGACCTC
GCCACACCCACCCCTGCACTCCGGCACCCAAGCACAGGTTTCACCAGCAACACAACAGATGCAGCCCACC
CAGACAATACAGCCGCCCCAGCCCACAGGGGGGCGCCGGCGAAGGGTGGTGGATGAGGATCCTGACGAGA
GGCGGCGGAAATTTCTGGAACGGAACCGGGCGGCCGCCACCCGCTGCAGGCAGAAGAGGAAGGTCTGGGT
GATGTCACTGGAAAAGAAAGCAGAAGAGCTCACCCAGACAAACATGCAGCTTCAGAACGAAGTGTCCATG
TTGAAGAACGAGGTGGCACAGCTGAAGCAGCTGTTGTTAACACATAAAGACTGCCCCATAACAGCCATGC
AGAAAGAATCACAAGGATATCTCAGTCCAGAGAGTAGCCCTCCTGCAAGTCCCACCCCCGCATGCTCACA
GCAGCAGGTCATCCAGCATAACACCATCACCACTTCCTCGGCAGTCAGCGAGGTGGTAGGAAGCTCTACC
CTCAGCCAGCTCACCACTCACAGAACAGACCTGAACCCCATCCTCGGAGGTTACCCTTACGACGTCCCAG
ACTACGCTGGCTCCTACCCTTACGACGTCCCAGACTACGCTTACCCTTACGACGTCCCAGACTACGCTTA
AAAGGGTGGGCGCGCCGACCCAGCTTTCTTGTACAAAGTTGGCATTATAAGAAAGCATTGCTTATCAATT
TGTTGCAACGAACAGGTCACTATCAGTCAAAATAAAATCATTATTTGCCATCCAGCTGATATCCCCTATA
GTGAGTCGTATTACATGGTCATAGCTGTTTCCTGGCAGCTCTGGCCCGTGTCTCAAAATCTCTGATGTTA
CATTGCACAAGATAAAAATATATCATCATGAACAATAAAACTGTCTGCTTACATAAACAGTAATACAAGG
GGTGTTATGAGCCATATTCAACGGGAAACGTCGAGGCCGCGATTAAATTCCAACATGGATGCTGATTTAT
ATGGGTATAAATGGGCTCGCGATAATGTCGGGCAATCAGGTGCGACAATCTATCGCTTGTATGGGAAGCC
CGATGCGCCAGAGTTGTTTCTGAAACATGGCAAAGGTAGCGTTGCCAATGATGTTACAGATGAGATGGTC
AGACTAAACTGGCTGACGGAATTTATGCCTCTTCCGACCATCAAGCATTTTATCCGTACTCCTGATGATG
CATGGTTACTCACCACTGCGATCCCCGGAAAAACAGCATTCCAGGTATTAGAAGAATATCCTGATTCAGG
TGAAAATATTGTTGATGCGCTGGCAGTGTTCCTGCGCCGGTTGCATTCGATTCCTGTTTGTAATTGTCCT
TTTAACAGCGATCGCGTATTTCGTCTCGCTCAGGCGCAATCACGAATGAATAACGGTTTGGTTGATGCGA
GTGATTTTGATGACGAGCGTAATGGCTGGCCTGTTGAACAAGTCTGGAAAGAAATGCATAAACTTTTGCC
ATTCTCACCGGATTCAGTCGTCACTCATGGTGATTTCTCACTTGATAACCTTATTTTTGACGAGGGGAAA
TTAATAGGTTGTATTGATGTTGGACGAGTCGGAATCGCAGACCGATACCAGGATCTTGCCATCCTATGGA
ACTGCCTCGGTGAGTTTTCTCCTTCATTACAGAAACGGCTTTTTCAAAAATATGGTATTGATAATCCTGA
TATGAATAAATTGCAGTTTCATTTGATGCTCGATGAGTTTTTCTAATCAGAATTGGTTAATTGGTTGTAA
CACTGGCAGAGCATTACGCTGACTTGACGGGACGGCGCAAGCTCATGACCAAAATCCCTTAACGTGAGTT
ACGCGTCGTTCCACTGAGCGTCAGACCCCGTAGAAAAGATCAAAGGATCTTCTTGAGATCCTTTTTTTCT
GCGCGTAATCTGCTGCTTGCAAACAAAAAAACCACCGCTACCAGCGGTGGTTTGTTTGCCGGATCAAGAG
CTACCAACTCTTTTTCCGAAGGTAACTGGCTTCAGCAGAGCGCAGATACCAAATACTGTTCTTCTAGTGT
AGCCGTAGTTAGGCCACCACTTCAAGAACTCTGTAGCACCGCCTACATACCTCGCTCTGCTAATCCTGTT
ACCAGTGGCTGCTGCCAGTGG
